>Addgene plasmid #247587 | pPOTv6-blast-3HA::FRB::3HA | addgene full sequence | sequence record 495167 | Addgene NGS Result
TTGAGATCCTTTTTTTCTGCGCGTAATCTGCTGCTTGCAAACAAAAAAACCACCGCTACCAGCGGTGGTT
TGTTTGCCGGATCAAGAGCTACCAACTCTTTTTCCGAAGGTAACTGGCTTCAGCAGAGCGCAGATACCAA
ATACTGTTCTTCTAGTGTAGCCGTAGTTAGGCCACCACTTCAAGAACTCTGTAGCACCGCCTACATACCT
CGCTCTGCTAATCCTGTTACCAGTGGCTGCTGCCAGTGGCGATAAGTCGTGTCTTACCGGGTTGGACTCA
AGACGATAGTTACCGGATAAGGCGCAGCGGTCGGGCTGAACGGGGGGTTCGTGCACACAGCCCAGCTTGG
AGCGAACGACCTACACCGAACTGAGATACCTACAGCGTGAGCTATGAGAAAGCGCCACGCTTCCCGAAGG
GAGAAAGGCGGACAGGTATCCGGTAAGCGGCAGGGTCGGAACAGGAGAGCGCACGAGGGAGCTTCCAGGG
GGAAACGCCTGGTATCTTTATAGTCCTGTCGGGTTTCGCCACCTCTGACTTGAGCGTCGATTTTTGTGAT
GCTCGTCAGGGGGGCGGAGCCTATGGAAAAACGCCAGCAACGCGGCCTTTTTACGGTTCCTGGCCTTTTG
CTGGCCTTTTGCTCACATGTTCTTTCCTGCGTTATCCCCTGATTCTGTGGATAACCGTATTACCGCCTTT
GAGTGAGCTGATACCGCTCGCCGCAGCCGAACGACCGAGCGCAGCGAGTCAGTGAGCGAGGAAGCGGAAG
AGCGCCCAATACGCAAACCGCCTCTCCCCGCGCGTTGGCCGATTCATTAATGCAGCTGGCACGACAGGTT
TCCCGACTGGAAAGCGGGCAGTGAGCGCAACGCAATTAATGTGAGTTAGCTCACTCATTAGGCACCCCAG
GCTTTACACTTTATGCTTCCGGCTCGTATGTTGTGTGGAATTGTGAGCGGATAACAATTTCACACAGGAA
ACAGCTATGACCATGATTACGCCAAGCTATTTAGGTGACACTATAGAATACTCAAGCTATGCATCCAATT
TGAGAGACCTGTGCGGGGCTCGAATCCCCCCATTTTCTTCTTTTACATCATCCCCCCTTCCTAACCAACC
TGCAGGCGCACCTCCCTGCTGTGCCATCAGATTACTCCGGGAACCTTTCCACGGAAAAGACACGAGACAA
GGGAAAAGCCAACTAAATGGGCACTCGAGTTAGCCCTCCCACACATAACCAGAGGGCAGCAATTCACGAA
TCCCAACTGCCGTCGGCTGTCCATCACTGTCCTTCACTATGGCTTTGATCCCAGGATGCAGATCGAGAAG
CACCTGTCGGCACCGTCCGCAGGGGCTCAAGATGCCCCTGTTCTCATTTCCGATCGCGACGATACAAGTC
AGGTTGCCAGCTGCCGCAGCAGCAGCAGTGCCCAGCACCACGAGTTCTGCACAAGGTCCCCCAGTAAAAT
GATATACATTGACACCAGTGAAGATGCGGCCGTCGCTAGAGAGAGCTGCGCTGGCGACGCTGTAGTCTTC
AGAGATGGGGATGCTGTTGATTGTAGCCGTTGCTCTTTCAATGAGGGTGGATTCTTCTTGAGACAAAGGC
ATGCTAGCTGATGCTTTATTGCTTTCTCTTAAATTTGGGATAACCGTAGTTTATGCGGCAGTAGTTTGAC
ACCTTTTCGAGGGGGAAAGAGACAAAAAAGGAGAAGACAAGGATTAAAGGGTGCACCCAAAGGAGGAAAC
ACACGGTTGGTGTGCAGTGATGAATATCAAGTTGCACAACAGTGCAGACTCAAAACGGCACTAATGAACC
AGATGTCAGACATGCAGCTACGATCTACACAAACAGTGACTCTCTAATGCCGAAGGATAGGCACCGCAGT
GCACGTACACAGCGGCATAGATTGAAATACTACATAAAGGTTATACATTGATTATAATGAAAGACATTTA
AGCGCAGCGGAGCTCTTAACTACCCGATCCTGATCCAGATCCTGATCCCGCGTAGTCAGGGACATCATAC
GGGTAACTGCCGGCGTAGTCCGGTACATCATATGGATATGATCCCGCATAATCCGGAACATCGTAGGGGT
AGGATCCCTTGCTGATTCGACGAAACACATGGTAATAGAGGTCCCAAGCCTGCAGGAGATCCTTAACGTT
CCCAGACTTCATGTATTTTCTACACCACTCTTGTGCTTCCATTAGGTCGCGCCCGTAAGCCTGGTTGAAG
CTCGTCTCCTTCAACGTCTGTGGACCACGCTCCATCATAGCGTGGAGCGGCTCCAACACTTCAAACATAC
CCTTCACGTTGCGCTCACCGAAATATAGTCGGGACGCTTCTTCCAATCCCTCGTGCCACATCTCGTGCCA
GAGTATAAGCTTAGCATAATCGGGTACGTCGTAAGGATACGAACCTGCATAATCTGGAACGTCATAAGGG
TACGAACCTGCGTAATCTGGAACGTCGTATGGGTAAGAACCGGAACCGGAACCACTACCAGAACCCATAG
GTACCCGTTGCAGTTGAGTTTCTGTTTTCGGGCTTGTTGGTATACTTGTTTGATTAATGTGGCTGATAGC
TAAGCTATCGCAAATATTTGTACAAGACATGAGGGGGCAAAAAAATAAGCCAAGTGTATTTGTTAGGCTT
CCGTGCCTGTTAGAGAAATATGTAAGGAAACGCCTGCGCTACACAGCTTGAGCAACGCGTGGGGCTCGAA
TCCCCCCATTTTCTTCTTTTACATCATCCCCCCTTCCTAACCAACCTGCAGGCGCACCTCCCTGCTGTGC
CATCAGATTACTCCGGGAACCTTTCCACGGAAAAGACACGAGACAAGGGAAAGGCCAACTAAATGGGCAC
CATGGTTAGCCCTCCCACACATAACCAGAGGGCAGCAATTCACGAATCCCAACTGCCGTCGGCTGTCCAT
CACTGTCCTTCACTATGGCTTTGATCCCAGGATGCAGGTCGAGAAGCACCTGTCGGCACCGTCCGCAGGG
GCTCAAGATGCCCCTGTTCTCATTTCCGATCGCGACGATACAAGTCAGGTTGCCAGCTGCCGCAGCAGCA
GCAGTGCCCAGCACCACGAGTTCTGCACAAGGTCCCCCAGTAAAATGATATACATTGACACCAGTGAAGA
TGCGGCCGTCGCTAGAGAGAGCTGCGCTGGCGACGCTGTAGTCTTCAGAGATGGGGATGCTGTTGATTGT
AGCCGTTGCTCTTTCAATGAGGGTGGATTCTTCTTGAGACAAAGGCATGAATTCCACTAGAGCTTATTTT
ATGGCAGCAACGAGACCTTACGTAAAGCAAAACTAAATAAGAGCGGAGACTGCAATGCAGAGTAAAAAAA
AAAAAACATGAATTTCAGAAGACCTTGCTGTGCCCCTAGCTTGCAGCAGGTCTGCATTATACGGGCCCAA
TTCGCCCTATAGTGAGTCGTATTACAATTCACTGGCCGTCGTTTTACAACGTCGTGACTGGGAAAACCCT
GGCGTTACCCAACTTAATCGCCTTGCAGCACATCCCCCTTTCGCCAGCTGGCGTAATAGCGAAGAGGCCC
GCACCGATCGCCCTTCCCAACAGTTGCGCAGCCTGAATGGCGAATGGACGCGCCCTGTAGCGGCGCATTA
AGT
[98 nt withheld, positions 3644-3741]
C
[91 nt withheld, positions 3743-3833]
A
[49 nt withheld, positions 3835-3883]
CCTTTGACGTTGGAGTCCACGTTCTTT
[37 nt withheld, positions 3911-3947]
ACCCTATCTCGGTCTATTCTTTTGATTTATAAGGGATTTTGCCGATTTCGGCCTATTGGTTAAAAAATGA
GCTGATTTAACAAAAATTTAACGCGAATTTTAACAAAATATTAACGCTTACAATTTCCTGATGCGGTATT
TTCTCCTTACGCATCTGTGCGGTATTTCACACCGCATCAGGTGGCACTTTTCGGGGAAATGTGCGCGGAA
CCCCTATTTGTTTATTTTTCTAAATACATTCAAATATGTATCCGCTCATGAGACAATAACCCTGATAAAT
GCTTCAATAATATTGAAAAAGGAAGAGTATGAGTATTCAACATTTCCGTGTCGCCCTTATTCCCTTTTTT
GCGGCATTTTGCCTTCCTGTTTTTGCTCACCCAGAAACGCTGGTGAAAGTAAAAGATGCTGAAGATCAGT
TGGGTGCACGAGTGGGTTACATCGAACTGGATCTCAACAGCGGTAAGATCCTTGAGAGTTTTCGCCCCGA
AGAACGTTTTCCAATGATGAGCACTTTTAAAGTTCTGCTATGTGGCGCGGTATTATCCCGTATTGACGCC
GGGCAAGAGCAACTCGGTCGCCGCATACACTATTCTCAGAATGACTTGGTTGAGTACTCACCAGTCACAG
AAAAGCATCTTACGGATGGCATGACAGTAAGAGAATTATGCAGTGCTGCCATAACCATGAGTGATAACAC
TGCGGCCAACTTACTTCTGACAACGATCGGAGGACCGAAGGAGCTAACCGCTTTTTTGCACAACATGGGG
GATCATGTAACTCGCCTTGATCGTTGGGAACCGGAGCTGAATGAAGCCATACCAAACGACGAGCGTGACA
CCACGATGCCTGTAGCAATGGCAACAACGTTGCGCAAACTATTAACTGGCGAACTACTTACTCTAGCTTC
CCGGCAACAATTAATAGACTGGATGGAGGCGGATAAAGTTGCAGGACCACTTCTGCGCTCGGCCCTTCCG
GCTGGCTGGTTTATTGCTGATAAATCTGGAGCCGGTGAGCGTGGGTCTCGCGGTATCATTGCAGCACTGG
GGCCAGATGGTAAGCCCTCCCGTATCGTAATTATCTACACGACGGGGAGTCAGGCAACTATGGATGAACG
AAATAGACAGATCGCTGAGATAGGTGCCTCACTGATTAAGCATTGGTAACTGTCAGACCAAGTTTACTCA
TATATACTTTAGATTGATTTAAAACTTCATTTTTAATTTAAAAGGATCTAGGTGAAGATCCTTTTTGATA
ATCTCATGACCAAAATCCCTTAACGTGAGTTTTCGTTCCACTGAGCGTCAGACCCCGTAGAAAAGATCAA
AGGATCTTC
Features (pLannotate 1.2.2; 17 found; start..end, strand, type, name):
      1..589     +  rep_origin     ori: high-copy-number ColE1/pMB1/pBR322/pUC origin of replication
    772..864     +  CDS            lacI (fragment): lac repressor; lacI; The lac repressor binds to the lac operator to inhibit transcription in E. coli. This inhibition can be relieved by adding lactose or isopropyl-β-D-thiogalactopyranoside (IPTG).
    877..898     +  protein_bind   CAP binding site: CAP binding activates transcription in the presence of cAMP. E. coli catabolite activator protein
    913..943     +  promoter       lac promoter: promoter for the E. coli lac operon
    951..967     +  protein_bind   lac operator: The lac repressor binds to the lac operator to inhibit transcription in E. coli. This inhibition can be relieved by adding lactose or isopropyl-β-D-thiogalactopyranoside (IPTG). lac repressor encoded by lacI
   1009..1027    +  promoter       SP6 promoter: promoter for bacteriophage SP6 RNA polymerase
   1223..1612    -  CDS            bsd: BSD_ASPTE - Experimental evidence at protein level: Swiss-Prot protein existence level 1. Catalyzes the deamination of the cytosine moiety of the antibiotics blasticidin S, cytomycin and acetylblasticidin S. From Aspergillus terreus.
   2108..2386    -  CDS            MTOR (fragment): MTOR_HUMAN - Also known as FRAP, FRAP1, FRAP2, RAFT1, RAPT1. Experimental evidence at protein level: Swiss-Prot protein existence level 1. Serine/threonine protein kinase which is a central regulator of cellular metabolism, growth and survival in response to hormones, growth factors, nutrients, energy and stress signals (PubMed:12087098, PubMed:12150925, PubMed:12150926, PubMed:12231510, PubMed:12718876, PubMed:14651849, PubMed:15268862, PubMed:15467718, PubMed:15545625, PubMed:15718470, PubMed:18497260, PubMed:18762023, PubMed:18925875, PubMed:20516213, PubMed:20537536, PubMed:21659604, PubMe
   2430..2446    -  CDS            3xHA (fragment): three tandem HA epitope tags
   2460..2485    -  CDS            HA (fragment): HA (human influenza hemagglutinin) epitope tag
   2879..3268    -  CDS            bsd: BSD_ASPTE - Experimental evidence at protein level: Swiss-Prot protein existence level 1. Catalyzes the deamination of the cytosine moiety of the antibiotics blasticidin S, cytomycin and acetylblasticidin S. From Aspergillus terreus.
   3436..3454    -  promoter       T7 promoter: promoter for bacteriophage T7 RNA polymerase
   3457..3614    +  CDS            lacZα (fragment): LacZα fragment of β-galactosidase; lacZ fragment
   3618..4073    +  rep_origin     f1 ori (sequence partly withheld): f1 bacteriophage origin of replication; arrow indicates direction of (+) strand synthesis
   4074..4124    -  misc_feature   bom (fragment): basis of mobility region from pBR322
   4151..4255    +  promoter       AmpR promoter: bla
   4256..5116    +  CDS            AmpR: β-lactamase; bla; confers resistance to ampicillin, carbenicillin, and related antibiotics
