[The description below was written by a language model from this plasmid's Addgene catalogue record and pLannotate feature annotations shown in this document.]
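Description:
pPOTv6-blast-3HA::FRB::3HA is a PCR-only tagging (pPOT) template plasmid for endogenous gene tagging in Trypanosoma brucei. It is not meant to be maintained or expressed as a plasmid in the parasite. Instead it serves as a template from which a tag-plus-marker cassette is amplified, using primers that carry homology to the target locus, so that the product integrates at the gene of interest. In E. coli it is a high-copy plasmid with a ColE1/pUC-type origin, an f1 origin, and a β-lactamase gene conferring ampicillin resistance. Remnants of a standard cloning vector surround the cassette, including lac promoter/operator elements, a lacZα fragment, and flanking SP6 and T7 promoters.

The payload lies between the SP6 and T7 sites. It centres on a fragment of human MTOR corresponding, by the construct name, to the FRB (FKBP–rapamycin binding) domain. The name indicates triple HA epitope tags on both sides of FRB, although the annotation detects HA fragments on only one side. The tag module sits between HindIII and BamHI sites. Two copies of the blasticidin S deaminase gene (bsd) flank the tag region, an arrangement consistent with a single template supplying either tag-then-marker or marker-then-tag amplicons for tagging at either terminus of a protein, though the record does not say this explicitly. No dedicated promoter is listed. Expression is recorded as "read through", meaning it relies on transcription at the endogenous locus. Any intergenic RNA-processing sequences between the annotated features are not identified in the feature table.

The resulting fusion allows HA-based detection and localisation of the tagged protein. FRB domains are generally used for rapamycin-induced dimerisation with FKBP fusions, but the record does not specify the functional application.
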