Addgene plasmid #247587: pPOTv6-blast-3HA::FRB::3HA
Purpose: Trypanosoma brucei PCR only tagging (pPOT) vector for endogenous gene tagging
Depositing lab: Samuel Dean. Depositing organization: University of Warwick. Publication: A comprehensive toolkit for protein localization and functional analysis in trypanosomatids. Paterou A, Saez Conde J, Tyc J, Sunter JD, Vaughan S, Gull K, Dean S. Open Biol. 2025 Apr;15(4):240361. doi: 10.1098/rsob.240361. Epub 2025 Apr 2. PubMed 40169015.
Backbone
  Vector backbone: pPOT
  Vector type: Unspecified
Growth in bacteria
  Bacterial resistance: Ampicillin, 100 μg/mL
  Growth temperature: 37°C
  Growth strain: NEB Stable
  Copy number: High Copy
Gene/Insert
  Gene/Insert name: 3xHA
  Species: Synthetic
  Promoter: read through
  Cloning method: Restriction Enzyme; 5′ cloning site HindIII (not destroyed); 3′ cloning site BamHI (not destroyed)
  Sequencing primers: 5′ cTATGGGTTCTGGTAGTG; 3′ cTTAACTACCCGATCCTG
Terms and licenses: Academic/Nonprofit Terms; Industry Terms: Not Available to Industry
How to cite: pPOTv6-blast-3HA::FRB::3HA was a gift from Samuel Dean (Addgene plasmid # 247587 ; http://n2t.net/addgene:247587 ; RRID:Addgene_247587)
